>Addgene plasmid #87180 | pLPC-Myc-TRF2ZNF9-11 | addgene full sequence | sequence record 173880 | Addgene NGS Result
GTCCCGCAGTAGCGGGCGGGCCCGGCGGGGGCGCCACGAGCCGGGGCTGGGGGGCCCGGCGGAGCGCGGC
GCGGGGGAGGCACGGCTGGAAGAGGCAGTCAATCGCTGGGTGCTCAAGTTCTACTTCCACGAGGCGCTGC
GGGCCTTTCGGGGTAGCCGGTACGGGGACTTCAGACAGATCCGGGACATCATGCAGGCTTTGCTTGTCAG
GCCCTTGGGGAAGGAGCACACCGTGTCCCGATTGCTGCGGGTTATGCAGTGTCTGTCGCGGATTGAAGAA
GGGGAAAATTTAGACTGTTCCTTTGATATGGAGGCTGAGCTCACACCACTGGAATCAGCTATCAATGTGC
TGGAGATGATTAAAACGGAATTTACACTGACAGAAGCAGTGGTCGAATCCAGTAGAAAACTGGTCAAGGA
AGCTGCTGTCATTATTTGTATCAAAAACAAAGAATTTGAAAAGGCTTCAAAAATTTTGAAAAAACATATG
TCCAAGGACCCCACAACTCAGAAGCTGAGAAATGATCTCCTGAATATTATTCGAGAAAAGAACTTGGCCC
ATCCTGTTATCCAGAACTTTTCATATGAGACCTTCCAGCAGAAGATGCTGCGCTTCCTGGAGAGCCACCT
GGATGACGCCGAGCCCTACCTCCTCACGATGGCCAAAAAGGCTTTGAAATCTGAGTCCGCTGCCTCAAGT
ACAGGGAAGGAAGATAAACAGCCAGCACCAGGGCCTGTGGAAAAGCCACCCAGAGAACCCGCAAGGCAGC
TACGGAATCCTCCAACCACCATTGGAATGATGACTCTGAAAGCAGCTTTCAAGACTCTGTCTGGTGCACA
GGATTCTGAGGCAGCCTTTGCAAAACTGGACCAGAAGGATCTGGTTCTTCCTACTCAAGCTCTCCCAGCA
TCACCAGCCCTCAAAAACAAGAGACCCAGAAAAGATGAAAACGAAAGTTCAGCCCCGGCTGACGGTGAGG
GTGGCTCGGAACTGCAGCCCAAGAACAAGCGCATGACAATAAGCAGATTGGTCTTGGAGGAGGACAGCCA
GAGTACTGAGCCCAGCGCAGGCCTCAACTCCTCCCAGGAGGCCGCTTCAGCGCCACCATCCAAGCCCACC
GTTCTCAACCAACCCCTCCCTGGAGAGAAGAATCCCAAAGTACCCAAAGGCAAGTGGAACAGCTCTAATG
GGGTTGAAGAAAAGGAGACTTGGGTGGAAGAGGATGAACTGTTTCAAGTTCAGGCACCAGATGAAGACAG
TACAACCAATATAACAAAAAAGCAGAAGTGGACTGTAGAAGGATCCACCGGGGAAAGGCCCTTCAGTTGC
GAGTTCTGTGAACAGCGCTTCACTGAGAAGGGGCCCCTCCTGAGGCACGTGGCCAGCCGCCATCAGGAGG
GCCGGCCCCACTTCTGCCAGATATGCGGCAAGACCTTCAAAGCCGTGGAGCAACTGCGTGTGCACGTCAG
ACGGCACAAGGGGGTGAGGAAGTTTGAGTGCACCGAGTGTGGCTACAAGTTTACCCGACAGGCCCACCTG
CGGAGGCACATGGAGATCCACGACCGGGTAGAGAACTACAACCCGCGGCAGCGCAAGCTCCGCAACCTGA
TCATCGAGGACGAGAAGATGGTGGTGGTGGCGCTGCAGCCGCCTGCAGAGCTGGAGGTGGGCTCGGCGGA
GGTCATTGTGGAGTCCCTGGCCCAGGGCGGCCTGGCCTCCCAGCTCCCCGGCCAGAGACTGTGTGCAGAG
GAGAGCTTCACCGGCCCAGGTGTCCTGGAGCCCTCCCTCATCATCACAGCTGCTGTCCCCGAGGACTGTG
ACACATAGGAATTCTGCAGATATCCATCACACTGGCGGCCGCTCGAGCATGCATCTAGAGGGCCGATAAA
ATAAAAGATTTTATTTAGTCTCCAGAAAAAGGGGGGAATGAAAGACCCCACCTGTAGGTTTGGCAAGCTA
GCTTAAGTAACGCCATTTTGCAAGGCATGGAAAAATACATAACTGAGAATAGAGAAGTTCAGATCAAGGT
CAGGAACAGATGGAACAGCTGAATATGGGCCAAACAGGATATCTGTGGTAAGCAGTTCCTGCCCCGGCTC
AGGGCCAAGAACAGATGGAACAGCTGAATATGGGCCAAACAGGATATCTGTGGTAAGCAGTTCCTGCCCC
GGCTCAGGGCCAAGAACAGATGGTCCCCAGATGCGGTCCAGCCCTCAGCAGTTTCTAGAGAACCATCAGA
TGTTTCCAGGGTGCCCCAAGGACCTGAAATGACCCTGTGCCTTATTTGAACTAACCAATCAGTTCGCTTC
TCGCTTCTGTTCGCGCGCTTCTGCTCCCCGAGCTCAATAAAAGAGCCCACAACCCCTCACTCGGGGCGCC
AGTCCTCCGATTGACTGAGTCGCCCGGGTACCCGTGTATCCAATAAACCCTCTTGCAGTTGCATCCGACT
TGTGGTCTCGCTGTTCCTTGGGAGGGTCTCCTCTGAGTGATTGACTACCCGTCAGCGGGGGTCTTTCACA
TGCAGCATGTATCAAAATTAATTTGGTTTTTTTTCTTAAGTATTTACATTAAATGGCCATAGTTGCATTA
ATGAATCGGCCAACGCGCGGGGAGAGGCGGTTTGCGTATTGGGCGCTCTTCCGCTTCCTCGCTCACTGAC
TCGCTGCGCTCGGTCGTTCGGCTGCGGCGAGCGGTATCAGCTCACTCAAAGGCGGTAATACGGTTATCCA
CAGAATCAGGGGATAACGCAGGAAAGAACATGTGAGCAAAAGGCCAGCAAAAGGCCAGGAACCGTAAAAA
GGCCGCGTTGCTGGCGTTTTTCCATAGGCTCCGCCCCCCTGACGAGCATCACAAAAATCGACGCTCAAGT
CAGAGGTGGCGAAACCCGACAGGACTATAAAGATACCAGGCGTTTCCCCCTGGAAGCTCCCTCGTGCGCT
CTCCTGTTCCGACCCTGCCGCTTACCGGATACCTGTCCGCCTTTCTCCCTTCGGGAAGCGTGGCGCTTTC
TCATAGCTCACGCTGTAGGTATCTCAGTTCGGTGTAGGTCGTTCGCTCCAAGCTGGGCTGTGTGCACGAA
CCCCCCGTTCAGCCCGACCGCTGCGCCTTATCCGGTAACTATCGTCTTGAGTCCAACCCGGTAAGACACG
ACTTATCGCCACTGGCAGCAGCCACTGGTAACAGGATTAGCAGAGCGAGGTATGTAGGCGGTGCTACAGA
GTTCTTGAAGTGGTGGCCTAACTACGGCTACACTAGAAGAACAGTATTTGGTATCTGCGCTCTGCTGAAG
CCAGTTACCTTCGGAAAAAGAGTTGGTAGCTCTTGATCCGGCAAACAAACCACCGCTGGTAGCGGTGGTT
TTTTTGTTTGCAAGCAGCAGATTACGCGCAGAAAAAAAGGATCTCAAGAAGATCCTTTGATCTTTTCTAC
GGGGTCTGACGCTCAGTGGAACGAAAACTCACGTTAAGGGATTTTGGTCATGAGATTATCAAAAAGGATC
TTCACCTAGATCCTTTTGCGGCCGCAAATCAATCTAAAGTATATATGAGTAAACTTGGTCTGACAGTTAC
CAATGCTTAATCAGTGAGGCACCTATCTCAGCGATCTGTCTATTTCGTTCATCCATAGTTGCCTGACTCC
CCGTCGTGTAGATAACTACGATACGGGAGGGCTTACCATCTGGCCCCAGTGCTGCAATGATACCGCGAGA
CCCACGCTCACCGGCTCCAGATTTATCAGCAATAAACCAGCCAGCCGGAAGGGCCGAGCGCAGAAGTGGT
CCTGCAACTTTATCCGCCTCCATCCAGTCTATTAATTGTTGCCGGGAAGCTAGAGTAAGTAGTTCGCCAG
TTAATAGTTTGCGCAACGTTGTTGCCATTGCTACAGGCATCGTGGTGTCACGCTCGTCGTTTGGTATGGC
TTCATTCAGCTCCGGTTCCCAACGATCAAGGCGAGTTACATGATCCCCCATGTTGTGCAAAAAAGCGGTT
AGCTCCTTCGGTCCTCCGATCGTTGTCAGAAGTAAGTTGGCCGCAGTGTTATCACTCATGGTTATGGCAG
CACTGCATAATTCTCTTACTGTCATGCCATCCGTAAGATGCTTTTCTGTGACTGGTGAGTACTCAACCAA
GTCATTCTGAGAATAGTGTATGCGGCGACCGAGTTGCTCTTGCCCGGCGTCAATACGGGATAATACCGCG
CCACATAGCAGAACTTTAAAAGTGCTCATCATTGGAAAACGTTCTTCGGGGCGAAAACTCTCAAGGATCT
TACCGCTGTTGAGATCCAGTTCGATGTAACCCACTCGTGCACCCAACTGATCTTCAGCATCTTTTACTTT
CACCAGCGTTTCTGGGTGAGCAAAAACAGGAAGGCAAAATGCCGCAAAAAAGGGAATAAGGGCGACACGG
AAATGTTGAATACTCATACTCTTCCTTTTTCAATATTATTGAAGCATTTATCAGGGTTATTGTCTCATGA
GCGGATACATATTTGAATGTATTTAGAAAAATAAACAAATAGGGGTTCCGCGCACATTTCCCCGAAAAGT
GCCACCTGCAGCCTGAATATGGGCCAAACAGGATATCTGTGGTAAGCAGTTCCTGCCCCGGCTCAGGGCC
AAGAACAGATGGAACAGCTGAATATGGGCCAAACAGGATATCTGTGGTAAGCAGTTCCTGCCCCGGCTCA
GGGCCAAGAACAGATGGTCCCCAGATGCGGTCCAGCCCTCAGCAGTTTCTAGAGAACCATCAGATGTTTC
CAGGGTGCCCCAAGGACCTGAAATGACCCTGTGCCTTATTTGAACTAACCAATCAGTTCGCTTCTCGCTT
CTGTTCGCGCGCTTCTGCTCCCCGAGCTCAATAAAAGAGCCCACAACCCCTCACTCGGGGCGCCAGTCCT
CCGATTGACTGAGTCGCCCGGGTACCCGTGTATCCAATAAACCCTCTTGCAGTTGCATCCGACTTGTGGT
CTCGCTGTTCCTTGGGAGGGTCTCCTCTGAGTGATTGACTACCCGTCAGCGGGGGTCTTTCATTTGGGGG
CTCGTCCGGGATCGGGAGACCCCTGCCCAGGGACCACCGACCCACCACCGGGAGGCAAGCTGGCCAGCAA
CTTATCTGTGTCTGTCCGATTGTCTAGTGTCTATGACTGATTTTATGCGCCTGCGTCGGTACTAGTTAGC
TAACTAGCTCTGTATCTGGCGGACCCGTGGTGGAACTGACGAGTTCTGAACACCCGGCCGCAACCCTGGG
AGACGTCCCAGGGACTTTGGGGGCCGTTTTTGTGGCCCGACCTGAGGAAGGGAGTCGATGTGGAATCCGA
CCCCGTCAGGATATGTGGTTCTGGTAGGAGACGAGAACCTAAAACAGTTCCCGCCTCCGTCTGAATTTTT
GCTTTCGGTTTGGAACCGAAGCCGCGCGTCTTGTCTGCTGCAGCGCTGCAGCATCGTTCTGTGTTGTCTC
TGTCTGACTGTGTTTCTGTATTTGTCTGAAAATTAGGGCCAGACTGTTACCACTCCCTTAAGTTTGACCT
TAGGTCACTGGAAAGATGTCGAGCGGATCGCTCACAACCAGTCGGTAGATGTCAAGAAGAGACGTTGGGT
TACCTTCTGCTCTGCAGAATGGCCAACCTTTAACGTCGGATGGCCGCGAGACGGCACCTTTAACCGAGAC
CTCATCACCCAGGTTAAGATCAAGGTCTTTTCACCTGGCCCGCATGGACACCCAGACCAGGTCCCCTACA
TCGTGACCTGGGAAGCCTTGGCTTTTGACCCCCCTCCCTGGGTCAAGCCCTTTGTACACCCTAAGCCTCC
GCCTCCTCTTCCTCCATCCGCCCCGTCTCTCCCCCTTGAACCTCCTCGTTCGACCCCGCCTCGATCCTCC
CTTTATCCAGCCCTCACTCCTTCTCTAGGCGCCGGCCGGATCAGCTTACCATGACCGAGTACAAGCCCAC
GGTGCGCCTCGCCACCCGCGACGACGTCCCCAGGGCCGTACGCACCCTCGCCGCCGCGTTCGCCGACTAC
CCCGCCACGCGCCACACCGTCGATCCGGACCGCCACATCGAGCGGGTCACCGAGCTGCAAGAACTCTTCC
TCACGCGCGTCGGGCTCGACATCGGCAAGGTGTGGGTCGCGGACGACGGCGCCGCGGTGGCGGTCTGGAC
CACGCCGGAGAGCGTCGAAGCGGGGGCGGTGTTCGCCGAGATCGGCCCGCGCATGGCCGAGTTGAGCGGT
TCCCGGCTGGCCGCGCAGCAACAGATGGAAGGCCTCCTGGCGCCGCACCGGCCCAAGGAGCCCGCGTGGT
TCCTGGCCACCGTCGGCGTCTCGCCCGACCACCAGGGCAAGGGTCTGGGCAGCGCCGTCGTGCTCCCCGG
AGTGGAGGCGGCCGAGCGCGCCGGGGTGCCCGCCTTCCTGGAGACCTCCGCGCCCCGCAACCTCCCCTTC
TACGAGCGGCTCGGCTTCACCGTCACCGCCGACGTCGAGGTGCCCGAAGGACCGCGCACCTGGTGCATGA
CCCGCAAGCCCGGTGCCTGACGCCCGCCCCACGACCCGCAGCGCCCGACCGAAAGGAGCGCACGACCCCA
TGCATCGGATCTCCCGATCCCCTATGGTGCACTCTCAGTACAATCTGCTCTGATGCCGCATAGTTAAGCC
AGTATCTGCTCCCTGCTTGTGTGTTGGAGGTCGCTGAGTAGTGCGCGAGCAAAATTTAAGCTACAACAAG
GCAAGGCTTGACCGACAATTGCATGAAGAATCTGCTTAGGGTTAGGCGTTTTGCGCTGCTTCGCGATGTA
CGGGCCAGATATACGCGTTGACATTGATTATTGACTAGTTATTAATAGTAATCAATTACGGGGTCATTAG
TTCATAGCCCATATATGGAGTTCCGCGTTACATAACTTACGGTAAATGGCCCGCCTGGCTGACCGCCCAA
CGACCCCCGCCCATTGACGTCAATAATGACGTATGTTCCCATAGTAACGCCAATAGGGACTTTCCATTGA
CGTCAATGGGTGGAGTATTTACGGTAAACTGCCCACTTGGCAGTACATCAAGTGTATCATATGCCAAGTA
CGCCCCCTATTGACGTCAATGACGGTAAATGGCCCGCCTGGCATTATGCCCAGTACATGACCTTATGGGA
CTTTCCTACTTGGCAGTACATCTACGTATTAGTCATCGCTATTACCATGGTGATGCGGTTTTGGCAGTAC
ATCAATGGGCGTGGATAGCGGTTTGACTCACGGGGATTTCCAAGTCTCCACCCCATTGACGTCAATGGGA
GTTTGTTTTGGCACCAAAATCAACGGGACTTTCCAAAATGTCGTAACAACTCCGCCCCATTGACGCAAAT
GGGCGGTAGGCGTGTACGGTGGGAGGTCTATATAAGCAGAGCTCTCTGGCTAACTAGAGAACCCACTGCT
TACTGGCTTATCGAAATTAATACGACTCACTATAGGGAGACCCAAGCTTGGTACCGAGCTCGGATCAGCC
ACCATGGAACAAAAGTTGATTTCTGAAGAAGATTTGTTAAGAAAGAGAGGATCCGCGGGAGGAGGCGGGA
GTAGCGACGGCAGCGGGCGGGCAGCTGGCAGGCGGGC
Features (pLannotate 1.2.2; 18 found; start..end, strand, type, name):
   1352..1825    +  CDS            ZBTB48 (fragment): TZAP_HUMAN - Also known as HKR3 From Homo sapiens (Human).
   1927..2048    +  LTR            3' LTR (ΔU3) (fragment): self-inactivating 3' long terminal repeat (LTR) from Moloney murine leukemia virus
   2049..2518    +  LTR            LTR: long terminal repeat from Moloney murine leukemia virus
   2584..2636    -  CDS            lacI (fragment): lac repressor; lacI; The lac repressor binds to the lac operator to inhibit transcription in E. coli. This inhibition can be relieved by adding lactose or isopropyl-β-D-thiogalactopyranoside (IPTG).
   2819..3407    -  rep_origin     ori: high-copy-number ColE1/pMB1/pBR322/pUC origin of replication
   3567..4427    -  CDS            AmpR: β-lactamase; bla; confers resistance to ampicillin, carbenicillin, and related antibiotics
   4428..4532    -  promoter       AmpR promoter: bla
   4563..5032    +  LTR            LTR: long terminal repeat from Moloney murine leukemia virus
   5156..5430    +  misc_feature   MESV Ψ (fragment): packaging signal of murine embryonic stem cell virus
   5497..5913    +  CDS            gag (truncated): truncated Moloney murine leukemia virus (MMLV) gag gene lacking the start codon
   5931..6530    +  CDS            PuroR: puromycin N-acetyltransferase; pac from Streptomyces alboniger; confers resistance to puromycin
   6603..6655    -  misc_feature   bom (fragment): basis of mobility region from pBR322
   6810..7189    +  enhancer       CMV enhancer: human cytomegalovirus immediate early enhancer
   7190..7393    +  promoter       CMV promoter: human cytomegalovirus (CMV) immediate early promoter
   7389..7422    +  LTR            5' LTR (truncated) (fragment): truncated 5' long terminal repeat (LTR) from HIV-1
   7438..7456    +  promoter       T7 promoter: promoter for bacteriophage T7 RNA polymerase
   7495..7523    +  CDS            3xMyc (fragment): 3 tandem Myc epitope tags
   7545..1306    +  CDS            TERF2 (fragment) (across the origin): TERF2_HUMAN - Also known as TRBF2, TRF2. Experimental evidence at protein level: Swiss-Prot protein existence level 1. Binds the telomeric double-stranded 5'-TTAGGG-3' repeat and plays a central role in telomere maintenance and protection against end-to-end fusion of chromosomes. In addition to its telomeric DNA- binding role, required to recruit a number of factors and enzymes required for telomere protection, including the shelterin complex, TERF2IP/RAP1 and DCLRE1B/Apollo. Component of the shelterin complex (telosome) that is involved in the regulation of telomere length and protection. She
