[The description below was written by a language model from this plasmid's Addgene catalogue record and pLannotate feature annotations shown in this document.]
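Description:
pLPC-Myc-TRF2ZNF9-11 is a Moloney murine leukemia virus-based retroviral vector built on the pLPC backbone for stable expression of a chimeric telomere protein in mammalian cells. It is propagated in E. coli through a high-copy ColE1/pUC-type origin and selected with ampicillin via the β-lactamase gene. The proviral region is bounded by MMLV long terminal repeats. Downstream of the 5′ LTR lie a packaging signal (annotated as an MESV Ψ fragment) and a truncated gag segment lacking its start codon, which together allow the transcript to be encapsidated when the plasmid is introduced into a packaging cell line. A puromycin N-acetyltransferase gene follows these elements, positioned to be expressed from the LTR-driven transcript, and permits drug selection of transduced cells.

The payload sits downstream of an internal human CMV immediate-early enhancer and promoter, with a short T7 promoter also annotated just before the coding region. The open reading frame begins with an N-terminal Myc epitope (the annotation matches a fragment of a 3xMyc tag), continues with a large fragment of human TERF2 (TRF2, a shelterin component that binds double-stranded telomeric repeats), and ends with a fragment of human ZBTB48 (TZAP, also called HKR3). The name indicates this fragment corresponds to zinc fingers 9 to 11. The exact domain boundaries and the cloning sites are not recorded. Short annotated fragments of lacI, bom and an HIV-1 LTR are probably backbone remnants or incidental matches. The construct is intended for retroviral generation of puromycin-selected cell lines expressing the Myc-tagged chimera, and it comes from a study of TZAP in telomere length control.
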