Addgene plasmid #87180: pLPC-Myc-TRF2ZNF9-11
Purpose: Retroviral stable expression of chimeric protein TRF2ZNF9-11
Depositing lab: Eros Lazzerini Denchi. Depositing organization: Scripps California (The Scripps Research Institute). Publication: TZAP: A telomere-associated protein involved in telomere length control. Li JS, Miralles Fuste J, Simavorian T, Bartocci C, Tsai J, Karlseder J, Lazzerini Denchi E. Science. 2017 Jan 12. pii: aah6752. doi: 10.1126/science.aah6752. PubMed 28082411.
Backbone
  Vector backbone: pLPC
  Vector type: Mammalian Expression, Retroviral
Growth in bacteria
  Bacterial resistance: Ampicillin, 100 μg/mL
  Growth temperature: 37°C
  Growth strain: NEB Stable
  Copy number: High Copy
Gene/Insert
  Gene/Insert name: chimeric protein TRF2ZNF9-11
  Promoter: CMV
  Tag / fusion protein: Myc (N terminal on insert)
  Cloning method: Restriction Enzyme; 5′ cloning site unknown (unknown if destroyed); 3′ cloning site unknown (unknown if destroyed)
  Sequencing primers: 5′ CMV-F
Terms and licenses: Academic/Nonprofit Terms; Industry Terms: Not Available to Industry
How to cite: pLPC-Myc-TRF2ZNF9-11 was a gift from Eros Lazzerini Denchi (Addgene plasmid # 87180 ; http://n2t.net/addgene:87180 ; RRID:Addgene_87180)
